Addgene plasmid #90920: TRIP13 H3.2 gRNA
Purpose: 3rd generation lentiviral gRNA plasmid targeting human TRIP13
Depositing lab: Iain Cheeseman. Depositing organization: Whitehead Institute for Biomedical Research. Publication: Large-Scale Analysis of CRISPR/Cas9 Cell-Cycle Knockouts Reveals the Diversity of p53-Dependent Responses to Cell-Cycle Defects. McKinley KL, Cheeseman IM. Dev Cell. 2017 Feb 27;40(4):405-420.e2. doi: 10.1016/j.devcel.2017.01.012. Epub 2017 Feb 16. PubMed 28216383.
Backbone
  Vector backbone: pLenti-sgRNA
  Backbone manufacturer: Eric Lander & David Sabatini labs (Addgene plasmid #71409)
  Backbone size w/o insert (bp): 9151
  Vector type: Lentiviral, CRISPR
  Selectable markers: Puromycin
Growth in bacteria
  Bacterial resistance: Ampicillin, 100 μg/mL
  Growth temperature: 37°C
  Growth strain: NEB Stable
  Copy number: Unknown
Gene/Insert
  Gene/Insert name: TRIP13 (Guide Designation H3.2) (alt name: pKMKO series)
  gRNA/shRNA sequence: CACCgTGAGTAGCTTTCTAACACTC
  Species: H. sapiens (human)
  Promoter: U6
  Cloning method: Restriction Enzyme; 5′ cloning site BsmBI (destroyed during cloning); 3′ cloning site BsmBI (destroyed during cloning)
  Sequencing primers: 5′ hU6-F (5'-GAGGGCCTATTTCCCATGATT-3'); 3′ EF1a-R (5'-CACGGCGACTACTGCACTTA-3')
Terms and licenses: Academic/Nonprofit Terms; Industry Terms: Not Available to Industry
Depositor comments: Please note that gRNA target sequence listed is not strictly the 20nt spacer sequence, but also contains the 5' BsmBI overhang. For more information about knockout human cell lines generated using this plasmid, please see http://cellcycleknockouts.wi.mit.edu/ .
How to cite: TRIP13 H3.2 gRNA was a gift from Iain Cheeseman (Addgene plasmid # 90920 ; http://n2t.net/addgene:90920 ; RRID:Addgene_90920)
