[The description below was written by a language model from this plasmid's Addgene catalogue record and pLannotate feature annotations shown in this document.]
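Description:
TRIP13 H3.2 gRNA is a third-generation lentiviral CRISPR guide plasmid built on the pLenti-sgRNA backbone and designed to express a single guide RNA against human TRIP13. It is propagated in E. coli through a high-copy ColE1/pUC-type origin with ampicillin selection (AmpR under its own bla promoter). An f1 origin, an SV40 origin and remnants of a lac/lacZα cloning region are also annotated in the bacterial backbone. The catalogue gives the empty backbone as 9,151 bp, while the sequenced plasmid is 7,302 nt. That difference would be consistent with loss of a stuffer fragment when the guide was inserted, but the record does not state this.

The viral portion is organised as a self-inactivating transfer vector. An RSV promoter drives a truncated HIV-1 5' LTR, making genomic RNA production Tat-independent, and is followed by the Ψ packaging signal with a gag fragment, the RRE for Rev-dependent nuclear export, a cPPT/CTS, a WPRE to enhance transcript expression, and a ΔU3 3' LTR with a downstream SV40 polyadenylation signal. Between the LTRs, a human U6 RNA polymerase III promoter transcribes the TRIP13 spacer, which was cloned between BsmBI sites destroyed during cloning. The spacer is fused to the S. pyogenes Cas9 guide scaffold, annotated here as a tracrRNA fragment. A separate EF-1α core promoter drives puromycin N-acetyltransferase for selecting transduced mammalian cells.

No Cas9 is encoded, so the nuclease must be supplied separately in the target cells. The plasmid belongs to a series of guides used to generate knockout human cell lines in a large-scale study of cell-cycle gene knockouts and p53-dependent responses to cell-cycle defects.
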