Features (pLannotate 1.2.2; 28 found; start..end, strand, type, name):
      1..23      +  rep_origin     RSF ori (fragment): Plasmids containing the RSF 1030 origin of replication can be propagated in E. coli cells that contain additional plasmids with compatible origins.
     25..117     +  CDS            lacI (fragment): lac repressor; lacI; The lac repressor binds to the lac operator to inhibit transcription in E. coli. This inhibition can be relieved by adding lactose or isopropyl-β-D-thiogalactopyranoside (IPTG).
    130..151     +  protein_bind   CAP binding site: CAP binding activates transcription in the presence of cAMP. E. coli catabolite activator protein
    166..196     +  promoter       lac promoter: promoter for the E. coli lac operon
    204..220     +  protein_bind   lac operator: The lac repressor binds to the lac operator to inhibit transcription in E. coli. This inhibition can be relieved by adding lactose or isopropyl-β-D-thiogalactopyranoside (IPTG). lac repressor encoded by lacI
    265..283     +  promoter       T3 promoter: promoter for bacteriophage T3 RNA polymerase
    311..537     +  promoter       RSV promoter: Rous sarcoma virus enhancer/promoter
    538..718     +  LTR            5' LTR (truncated): truncated 5' long terminal repeat (LTR) from HIV-1
    765..890     +  misc_feature   HIV-1 Ψ: packaging signal of human immunodeficiency virus type 1
    874..1237    +  CDS            HIV-1 gag (fragment): gag protein from human immunodeficiency virus 1; gag
   1383..1616    +  misc_feature   RRE: The Rev response element (RRE) of HIV-1 allows for Rev-dependent mRNA export from the nucleus to the cytoplasm.
   1993..2019    +  CDS            Rev (fragment): human immunodeficiency virus 1 (HIV-1) Rev protein; rev; enhances nuclear export of unspliced and incompletely spliced viral mRNAs
   2023..2263    +  promoter       U6 promoter: RNA polymerase III promoter for human U6 snRNA
   2311..2378    +  misc_RNA       tracrRNA (fragment): trans-activating CRISPR RNA for the Streptococcus pyogenes CRISPR/Cas9 system
   2427..2544    +  misc_feature   cPPT/CTS: central polypurine tract and central termination sequence of HIV-1
   2613..2824    +  promoter       EF-1α core promoter: core promoter for human elongation factor EF-1α
   2850..3449    +  CDS            PuroR (fragment): puromycin N-acetyltransferase; pac from Streptomyces; confers resistance to puromycin
   3465..4053    +  misc_feature   WPRE: woodchuck hepatitis virus posttranscriptional regulatory element
   4104..4123    +  misc_feature   cPPT/CTS (fragment): central polypurine tract and central termination sequence of HIV-1
   4125..4358    +  LTR            3' LTR (ΔU3): self-inactivating 3' long terminal repeat (LTR) from HIV-1
   4436..4557    +  polyA_signal   SV40 poly(A) signal: SV40 polyadenylation signal
   4597..4732    +  rep_origin     SV40 ori: SV40 origin of replication
   4753..4771    -  promoter       T7 promoter: promoter for bacteriophage T7 RNA polymerase
   4779..4934    +  CDS            lacZα (fragment): LacZα fragment of β-galactosidase; lacZ fragment
   4939..5367    +  rep_origin     f1 ori (sequence partly withheld): f1 bacteriophage origin of replication; arrow indicates direction of (+) strand synthesis
   5420..5524    +  promoter       AmpR promoter: bla
   5525..6385    +  CDS            AmpR: β-lactamase; bla; confers resistance to ampicillin, carbenicillin, and related antibiotics
   6556..7144    +  rep_origin     ori: high-copy-number ColE1/pMB1/pBR322/pUC origin of replication
>Addgene plasmid #90920 | TRIP13 H3.2 gRNA | addgene full sequence | sequence record 183128 | Addgene NGS Result
GTCAGTGAGCGAGGAAGCGGAAGAGCGCCCAATACGCAAACCGCCTCTCCCCGCGCGTTGGCCGATTCAT
TAATGCAGCTGGCACGACAGGTTTCCCGACTGGAAAGCGGGCAGTGAGCGCAACGCAATTAATGTGAGTT
AGCTCACTCATTAGGCACCCCAGGCTTTACACTTTATGCTTCCGGCTCGTATGTTGTGTGGAATTGTGAG
CGGATAACAATTTCACACAGGAAACAGCTATGACCATGATTACGCCAAGCGCGCAATTAACCCTCACTAA
AGGGAACAAAAGCTGGAGCTGCAAGCTTAATGTAGTCTTATGCAATACTCTTGTAGTCTTGCAACATGGT
AACGATGAGTTAGCAACATGCCTTACAAGGAGAGAAAAAGCACCGTGCATGCCGATTGGTGGAAGTAAGG
TGGTACGATCGTGCCTTATTAGGAAGGCAACAGACGGGTCTGACATGGATTGGACGAACCACTGAATTGC
CGCATTGCAGAGATATTGTATTTAAGTGCCTAGCTCGATACATAAACGGGTCTCTCTGGTTAGACCAGAT
CTGAGCCTGGGAGCTCTCTGGCTAACTAGGGAACCCACTGCTTAAGCCTCAATAAAGCTTGCCTTGAGTG
CTTCAAGTAGTGTGTGCCCGTCTGTTGTGTGACTCTGGTAACTAGAGATCCCTCAGACCCTTTTAGTCAG
TGTGGAAAATCTCTAGCAGTGGCGCCCGAACAGGGACTTGAAAGCGAAAGGGAAACCAGAGGAGCTCTCT
CGACGCAGGACTCGGCTTGCTGAAGCGCGCACGGCAAGAGGCGAGGGGCGGCGACTGGTGAGTACGCCAA
AAATTTTGACTAGCGGAGGCTAGAAGGAGAGAGATGGGTGCGAGAGCGTCAGTATTAAGCGGGGGAGAAT
TAGATCGCGATGGGAAAAAATTCGGTTAAGGCCAGGGGGAAAGAAAAAATATAAATTAAAACATATAGTA
TGGGCAAGCAGGGAGCTAGAACGATTCGCAGTTAATCCTGGCCTGTTAGAAACATCAGAAGGCTGTAGAC
AAATACTGGGACAGCTACAACCATCCCTTCAGACAGGATCAGAAGAACTTAGATCATTATATAATACAGT
AGCAACCCTCTATTGTGTGCATCAAAGGATAGAGATAAAAGACACCAAGGAAGCTTTAGACAAGATAGAG
GAAGAGCAAAACAAAAGTAAGACCACCGCACAGCAAGCGGCCGCTGATCTTCAGACCTGGAGGAGGAGAT
ATGAGGGACAATTGGAGAAGTGAATTATATAAATATAAAGTAGTAAAAATTGAACCATTAGGAGTAGCAC
CCACCAAGGCAAAGAGAAGAGTGGTGCAGAGAGAAAAAAGAGCAGTGGGAATAGGAGCTTTGTTCCTTGG
GTTCTTGGGAGCAGCAGGAAGCACTATGGGCGCAGCGTCAATGACGCTGACGGTACAGGCCAGACAATTA
TTGTCTGGTATAGTGCAGCAGCAGAACAATTTGCTGAGGGCTATTGAGGCGCAACAGCATCTGTTGCAAC
TCACAGTCTGGGGCATCAAGCAGCTCCAGGCAAGAATCCTGGCTGTGGAAAGATACCTAAAGGATCAACA
GCTCCTGGGGATTTGGGGTTGCTCTGGAAAACTCATTTGCACCACTGCTGTGCCTTGGAATGCTAGTTGG
AGTAATAAATCTCTGGAACAGATTTGGAATCACACGACCTGGATGGAGTGGGACAGAGAAATTAACAATT
ACACAAGCTTAATACACTCCTTAATTGAAGAATCGCAAAACCAGCAAGAAAAGAATGAACAAGAATTATT
GGAATTAGATAAATGGGCAAGTTTGTGGAATTGGTTTAACATAACAAATTGGCTGTGGTATATAAAATTA
TTCATAATGATAGTAGGAGGCTTGGTAGGTTTAAGAATAGTTTTTGCTGTACTTTCTATAGTGAATAGAG
TTAGGCAGGGATATTCACCATTATCGTTTCAGACCCACCTCCCAACCCCGAGGGGACCCAGAGAGGGCCT
ATTTCCCATGATTCCTTCATATTTGCATATACGATACAAGGCTGTTAGAGAGATAATTAGAATTAATTTG
ACTGTAAACACAAAGATATTAGTACAAAATACGTGACGTAGAAAGTAATAATTTCTTGGGTAGTTTGCAG
TTTTAAAATTATGTTTTAAAATGGACTATCATATGCTTACCGTAACTTGAAAGTATTTCGATTTCTTGGC
TTTATATATCTTGTGGAAAGGACGAAACACCGTGAGTAGCTTTCTAACACTCGTTTAAGAGCTATGCTGG
AAACAGCATAGCAAGTTTAAATAAGGCTAGTCCGTTATCAACTTGAAAAAGTGGCACCGAGTCGGTGCTT
TTTTTGAATTCTAGATCTTGAGACAAATGGCAGTATTCATCCACAATTTTAAAAGAAAAGGGGGGATTGG
GGGGTACAGTGCAGGGGAAAGAATAGTAGACATAATAGCAACAGACATACAAACTAAAGAATTACAAAAA
CAAATTACAAAAATTCAAAATTTTCGGGTTTATTACAGGGACAGCAGAGATCCACTTTGGCGCCGGCTCG
AGTGGCTCCGGTGCCCGTCAGTGGGCAGAGCGCACATCGCCCACAGTCCCCGAGAAGTTGGGGGGAGGGG
TCGGCAATTGAACCGGTGCCTAGAGAAGGTGGCGCGGGGTAAACTGGGAAAGTGATGTCGTGTACTGGCT
CCGCCTTTTTCCCGAGGGTGGGGGAGAACCGTATATAAGTGCAGTAGTCGCCGTGAACGTTCTTTTTCGC
AACGGGTTTGCCGCCAGAACACAGGTGTCGTGACGCGGGATCCGCCACCATGACCGAGTACAAGCCCACG
GTGCGCCTCGCCACCCGCGACGACGTCCCCAGGGCCGTACGCACCCTCGCCGCCGCGTTCGCCGACTACC
CCGCCACGCGCCACACCGTCGATCCGGACCGCCACATCGAGCGGGTCACCGAGCTGCAAGAACTCTTCCT
CACGCGCGTCGGGCTCGACATCGGCAAGGTGTGGGTCGCGGACGACGGCGCCGCGGTGGCGGTCTGGACC
ACGCCGGAGAGCGTCGAAGCGGGGGCGGTGTTCGCCGAGATCGGCCCGCGCATGGCCGAGTTGAGCGGTT
CCCGGCTGGCCGCGCAGCAACAGATGGAAGGCCTCCTGGCGCCGCACCGGCCCAAGGAGCCCGCGTGGTT
CCTGGCCACCGTCGGAGTCTCGCCCGACCACCAGGGCAAGGGTCTGGGCAGCGCCGTCGTGCTCCCCGGA
GTGGAGGCGGCCGAGCGCGCCGGGGTGCCCGCCTTCCTGGAGACCTCCGCGCCCCGCAACCTCCCCTTCT
ACGAGCGGCTCGGCTTCACCGTCACCGCCGACGTCGAGGTGCCCGAAGGACCGCGCACCTGGTGCATGAC
CCGCAAGCCCGGTGCCTGAACGCGTTAAGTCGACAATCAACCTCTGGATTACAAAATTTGTGAAAGATTG
ACTGGTATTCTTAACTATGTTGCTCCTTTTACGCTATGTGGATACGCTGCTTTAATGCCTTTGTATCATG
CTATTGCTTCCCGTATGGCTTTCATTTTCTCCTCCTTGTATAAATCCTGGTTGCTGTCTCTTTATGAGGA
GTTGTGGCCCGTTGTCAGGCAACGTGGCGTGGTGTGCACTGTGTTTGCTGACGCAACCCCCACTGGTTGG
GGCATTGCCACCACCTGTCAGCTCCTTTCCGGGACTTTCGCTTTCCCCCTCCCTATTGCCACGGCGGAAC
TCATCGCCGCCTGCCTTGCCCGCTGCTGGACAGGGGCTCGGCTGTTGGGCACTGACAATTCCGTGGTGTT
GTCGGGGAAATCATCGTCCTTTCCTTGGCTGCTCGCCTGTGTTGCCACCTGGATTCTGCGCGGGACGTCC
TTCTGCTACGTCCCTTCGGCCCTCAATCCAGCGGACCTTCCTTCCCGCGGCCTGCTGCCGGCTCTGCGGC
CTCTTCCGCGTCTTCGCCTTCGCCCTCAGACGAGTCGGATCTCCCTTTGGGCCGCCTCCCCGCGTCGACT
TTAAGACCAATGACTTACAAGGCAGCTGTAGATCTTAGCCACTTTTTAAAAGAAAAGGGGGGACTGGAAG
GGCTAATTCACTCCCAACGAAGACAAGATCTGCTTTTTGCTTGTACTGGGTCTCTCTGGTTAGACCAGAT
CTGAGCCTGGGAGCTCTCTGGCTAACTAGGGAACCCACTGCTTAAGCCTCAATAAAGCTTGCCTTGAGTG
CTTCAAGTAGTGTGTGCCCGTCTGTTGTGTGACTCTGGTAACTAGAGATCCCTCAGACCCTTTTAGTCAG
TGTGGAAAATCTCTAGCAGTACGTATAGTAGTTCATGTCATCTTATTATTCAGTATTTATAACTTGCAAA
GAAATGAATATCAGAGAGTGAGAGGAACTTGTTTATTGCAGCTTATAATGGTTACAAATAAAGCAATAGC
ATCACAAATTTCACAAATAAAGCATTTTTTTCACTGCATTCTAGTTGTGGTTTGTCCAAACTCATCAATG
TATCTTATCATGTCTGGCTCTAGCTATCCCGCCCCTAACTCCGCCCATCCCGCCCCTAACTCCGCCCAGT
TCCGCCCATTCTCCGCCCCATGGCTGACTAATTTTTTTTATTTATGCAGAGGCCGAGGCCGCCTCGGCCT
CTGAGCTATTCCAGAAGTAGTGAGGAGGCTTTTTTGGAGGCCTAGGGACGTACCCAATTCGCCCTATAGT
GAGTCGTATTACGCGCGCTCACTGGCCGTCGTTTTACAACGTCGTGACTGGGAAAACCCTGGCGTTACCC
AACTTAATCGCCTTGCAGCACATCCCCCTTTCGCCAGCTGGCGTAATAGCGAAGAGGCCCGCACCGATCG
CCCTTCCCAACAGTTGCGCAGCCTGAATGGCGAATGGG
[124 nt withheld, positions 4939-5062]
C
[91 nt withheld, positions 5064-5154]
A
[49 nt withheld, positions 5156-5204]
CCTTTGACGTTGGAGTCCACGTTCTTT
[37 nt withheld, positions 5232-5268]
ACCCTATCTCGGTCTATTCTTTTGATTTATAAGGGATTTTGCCGATTTCGGCCTATTGGTTAAAAAATGA
GCTGATTTAACAAAAATTTAACGCGAATTTTAACAAAATATTAACGCTTACAATTTAGGTGGCACTTTTC
GGGGAAATGTGCGCGGAACCCCTATTTGTTTATTTTTCTAAATACATTCAAATATGTATCCGCTCATGAG
ACAATAACCCTGATAAATGCTTCAATAATATTGAAAAAGGAAGAGTATGAGTATTCAACATTTCCGTGTC
GCCCTTATTCCCTTTTTTGCGGCATTTTGCCTTCCTGTTTTTGCTCACCCAGAAACGCTGGTGAAAGTAA
AAGATGCTGAAGATCAGTTGGGTGCACGAGTGGGTTACATCGAACTGGATCTCAACAGCGGTAAGATCCT
TGAGAGTTTTCGCCCCGAAGAACGTTTTCCAATGATGAGCACTTTTAAAGTTCTGCTATGTGGCGCGGTA
TTATCCCGTATTGACGCCGGGCAAGAGCAACTCGGTCGCCGCATACACTATTCTCAGAATGACTTGGTTG
AGTACTCACCAGTCACAGAAAAGCATCTTACGGATGGCATGACAGTAAGAGAATTATGCAGTGCTGCCAT
AACCATGAGTGATAACACTGCGGCCAACTTACTTCTGACAACGATCGGAGGACCGAAGGAGCTAACCGCT
TTTTTGCACAACATGGGGGATCATGTAACTCGCCTTGATCGTTGGGAACCGGAGCTGAATGAAGCCATAC
CAAACGACGAGCGTGACACCACGATGCCTGTAGCAATGGCAACAACGTTGCGCAAACTATTAACTGGCGA
ACTACTTACTCTAGCTTCCCGGCAACAATTAATAGACTGGATGGAGGCGGATAAAGTTGCAGGACCACTT
CTGCGCTCGGCCCTTCCGGCTGGCTGGTTTATTGCTGATAAATCTGGAGCCGGTGAGCGTGGGTCTCGCG
GTATCATTGCAGCACTGGGGCCAGATGGTAAGCCCTCCCGTATCGTAGTTATCTACACGACGGGGAGTCA
GGCAACTATGGATGAACGAAATAGACAGATCGCTGAGATAGGTGCCTCACTGATTAAGCATTGGTAACTG
TCAGACCAAGTTTACTCATATATACTTTAGATTGATTTAAAACTTCATTTTTAATTTAAAAGGATCTAGG
TGAAGATCCTTTTTGATAATCTCATGACCAAAATCCCTTAACGTGAGTTTTCGTTCCACTGAGCGTCAGA
CCCCGTAGAAAAGATCAAAGGATCTTCTTGAGATCCTTTTTTTCTGCGCGTAATCTGCTGCTTGCAAACA
AAAAAACCACCGCTACCAGCGGTGGTTTGTTTGCCGGATCAAGAGCTACCAACTCTTTTTCCGAAGGTAA
CTGGCTTCAGCAGAGCGCAGATACCAAATACTGTTCTTCTAGTGTAGCCGTAGTTAGGCCACCACTTCAA
GAACTCTGTAGCACCGCCTACATACCTCGCTCTGCTAATCCTGTTACCAGTGGCTGCTGCCAGTGGCGAT
AAGTCGTGTCTTACCGGGTTGGACTCAAGACGATAGTTACCGGATAAGGCGCAGCGGTCGGGCTGAACGG
GGGGTTCGTGCACACAGCCCAGCTTGGAGCGAACGACCTACACCGAACTGAGATACCTACAGCGTGAGCT
ATGAGAAAGCGCCACGCTTCCCGAAGGGAGAAAGGCGGACAGGTATCCGGTAAGCGGCAGGGTCGGAACA
GGAGAGCGCACGAGGGAGCTTCCAGGGGGAAACGCCTGGTATCTTTATAGTCCTGTCGGGTTTCGCCACC
TCTGACTTGAGCGTCGATTTTTGTGATGCTCGTCAGGGGGGCGGAGCCTATGGAAAAACGCCAGCAACGC
GGCCTTTTTACGGTTCCTGGCCTTTTGCTGGCCTTTTGCTCACATGTTCTTTCCTGCGTTATCCCCTGAT
TCTGTGGATAACCGTATTACCGCCTTTGAGTGAGCTGATACCGCTCGCCGCAGCCGAACGACCGAGCGCA
GCGA
